Addgene plasmid #193312: pX459_gRNA pAS dual_hspCas9
Purpose: Cas9 from S. pyogenes and U6-pAS dual sgRNA (V2.0)
Depositing lab: Simon Elsaesser. Publication: Generation of Amber Suppression Cell Lines Using CRISPR-Cas9. Meineke B, Elsasser SJ. Methods Mol Biol. 2023;2676:169-180. doi: 10.1007/978-1-0716-3251-2_12. PubMed 37277632.
Backbone
  Vector backbone: pSpCas9(BB)-2A-Puro (PX459) V2.0 (Addgene #62988)
  Backbone manufacturer: Feng Zhang laboratory
  Vector type: Mammalian Expression, CRISPR
Growth in bacteria
  Bacterial resistance: Ampicillin, 100 μg/mL
  Growth temperature: 37°C
  Growth strain: NEB Stable
  Copy number: Unknown
Gene/Insert
  Gene/Insert name: Cas9 from S. pyogenes and U6-pAS dual sgRNA (V2.0)
  gRNA/shRNA sequence: GAGGGACGTAATTACATCCC
  Species: Synthetic
  Mutation: not applicable
  Cloning method: Restriction Enzyme; 5′ cloning site Unknown (unknown if destroyed)
Terms and licenses: Academic/Nonprofit Terms; Industry Terms: Not Available to Industry
How to cite: pX459_gRNA pAS dual_hspCas9 was a gift from Simon Elsaesser (Addgene plasmid # 193312 ; http://n2t.net/addgene:193312 ; RRID:Addgene_193312)
