[The description below was written by a language model from this plasmid's Addgene catalogue record and pLannotate feature annotations shown in this document.]
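Description:
pX459_gRNA pAS dual_hspCas9 is a mammalian CRISPR expression plasmid built on the pSpCas9(BB)-2A-Puro (PX459) V2.0 backbone. It combines Streptococcus pyogenes Cas9 and a single guide RNA on one vector for transfection into mammalian cells. In bacteria it replicates from a high-copy ColE1/pUC-type origin and is selected with ampicillin through the β-lactamase gene. An f1 phage origin is also present, along with small pBR322-derived bom and rop fragments that are likely backbone remnants.

The guide cassette consists of a human U6 RNA polymerase III promoter, a short gap that fits the 20-nt spacer listed in the catalogue entry, and then the S. pyogenes gRNA scaffold. A second, partial scaffold fragment is annotated immediately downstream. The name indicates that the guide targets "pAS dual", but the record does not define that target further.

Cas9 lies downstream of a CMV enhancer and a hybrid chicken β-actin/MVM intron. This layout is typical of the CBh-type promoter in this vector family, although no core promoter is annotated. The Cas9 coding sequence is annotated as contiguous N- and C-terminal portions, followed by a nucleoplasmin nuclear localisation signal and a bovine growth hormone polyadenylation signal. A single AAV2 ITR sits just after it.

The feature table shows no 2A peptide or puromycin resistance gene, and the poly(A) signal follows the NLS closely. The puromycin marker of the parental backbone therefore appears to be missing from the sequenced plasmid, though the catalogue entry does not comment on this. The associated publication concerns generating amber suppression cell lines with CRISPR-Cas9, which suggests the plasmid is used for Cas9-mediated cleavage during genomic integration of amber suppression components.
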