Features (pLannotate 1.2.2; 17 found; start..end, strand, type, name):
      1..241     +  promoter       U6 promoter: RNA polymerase III promoter for human U6 snRNA
    270..345     +  misc_RNA       gRNA scaffold: guide RNA scaffold for the Streptococcus pyogenes CRISPR/Cas9 system
    352..395     +  misc_RNA       gRNA scaffold (fragment): guide RNA scaffold for the Streptococcus pyogenes CRISPR/Cas9 system
    442..727     +  enhancer       CMV enhancer: human cytomegalovirus immediate early enhancer; contains an 18-bp deletion relative to the standard CMV enhancer
   1007..1234    +  intron         hybrid intron: hybrid between chicken β-actin (CBA) and minute virus of mice (MMV) introns (Gray et al., 2011)
   1372..2973    +  CDS            Cas9(N): N-terminal portion of Streptococcus pyogenes Cas9 (Zetsche et al., 2015)
   2974..5472    +  CDS            Cas9(C): C-terminal portion of Streptococcus pyogenes Cas9 (Zetsche et al., 2015)
   5473..5520    +  CDS            nucleoplasmin NLS: bipartite nuclear localization signal from nucleoplasmin
   5554..5665    +  polyA_signal   bGH poly(A) signal: bovine growth hormone polyadenylation signal
   5770..5910    +  repeat_region  AAV2 ITR: inverted terminal repeat of adeno-associated virus serotype 2 inverted
   5915..5966    -  misc_feature   bom (fragment): basis of mobility region from pBR322
   5985..6440    +  rep_origin     f1 ori (sequence partly withheld): f1 bacteriophage origin of replication; arrow indicates direction of (+) strand synthesis
   6441..6490    -  misc_feature   bom (fragment): basis of mobility region from pBR322
   6592..6627    -  CDS            rop (fragment): Rop protein, which maintains plasmids at low copy number; rop
   6722..6826    +  promoter       AmpR promoter: bla
   6827..7687    +  CDS            AmpR: β-lactamase; bla; confers resistance to ampicillin, carbenicillin, and related antibiotics
   7858..8446    +  rep_origin     ori: high-copy-number ColE1/pMB1/pBR322/pUC origin of replication
>Addgene plasmid #193312 | pX459_gRNA pAS dual_hspCas9 | addgene full sequence | sequence record 380305 | Addgene NGS Result
GAGGGCCTATTTCCCATGATTCCTTCATATTTGCATATACGATACAAGGCTGTTAGAGAGATAATTGGAA
TTAATTTGACTGTAAACACAAAGATATTAGTACAAAATACGTGACGTAGAAAGTAATAATTTCTTGGGTA
GTTTGCAGTTTTAAAATTATGTTTTAAAATGGACTATCATATGCTTACCGTAACTTGAAAGTATTTCGAT
TTCTTGGCTTTATATATCTTGTGGAAAGGACGAAACACCGAGGGACGTAATTACATCCCGTTTTAGAGCT
AGAAATAGCAAGTTAAAATAAGGCTAGTCCGTTATCAACTTGAAAAAGTGGCACCGAGTCGGTGCTTTTT
TGTTTTAGAGCTAGAAATAGCAAGTTAAAATAAGGCTAGTCCGTTTTTAGCGCGTGCGCCAATTCTGCAG
ACAAATGGCTCTAGAGGTACCCGTTACATAACTTACGGTAAATGGCCCGCCTGGCTGACCGCCCAACGAC
CCCCGCCCATTGACGTCAATAGTAACGCCAATAGGGACTTTCCATTGACGTCAATGGGTGGAGTATTTAC
GGTAAACTGCCCACTTGGCAGTACATCAAGTGTATCATATGCCAAGTACGCCCCCTATTGACGTCAATGA
CGGTAAATGGCCCGCCTGGCATTGTGCCCAGTACATGACCTTATGGGACTTTCCTACTTGGCAGTACATC
TACGTATTAGTCATCGCTATTACCATGGTCGAGGTGAGCCCCACGTTCTGCTTCACTCTCCCCATCTCCC
CCCCCTCCCCACCCCCAATTTTGTATTTATTTATTTTTTAATTATTTTGTGCAGCGATGGGGGCGGGGGG
GGGGGGGGGGCGCGCGCCRGGSGGGGSGGGGSGGGGSGGGGGGSGGGGSGGGGSGRGGSGGRGRGGKGCG
GCGGCAGCCAATCAGAGCGGCGCGCTCCGAAAGTTTCCTTTTATGGCGAGGCGGCGGCGGCGGCGGCCCT
ATAAAAAGCGAAGCGCGCGGCGGGCGGGAGTCGCTGCGCGCTGCCTTCGCCCCGTGCCCCGCTCCGCCGC
CGCCTCGCGCCGCCCGCCCCGGCTCTGACTGACCGCGTTACTCCCACAGGTGAGCGGGCGGGACGGCCCT
TCTCCTCCGGGCTGTAATTAGCTGAGCAAGAGGTAAGGGTTTAAGGGATGGTTGGTTGGTGGGGTATTAA
TGTTTAATTACCTGGAGCACCTGCCTGAAATCACTTTTTTTCAGGTTGGACCGGTGCCACCATGGACTAT
AAGGACCACGACGGAGACTACAAGGATCATGATATTGATTACAAAGACGATGACGATAAGATGGCCCCAA
AGAAGAAGCGGAAGGTCGGTATCCACGGAGTCCCAGCAGCCGACAAGAAGTACAGCATCGGCCTGGACAT
CGGCACCAACTCTGTGGGCTGGGCCGTGATCACCGACGAGTACAAGGTGCCCAGCAAGAAATTCAAGGTG
CTGGGCAACACCGACCGGCACAGCATCAAGAAGAACCTGATCGGAGCCCTGCTGTTCGACAGCGGCGAAA
CAGCCGAGGCCACCCGGCTGAAGAGAACCGCCAGAAGAAGATACACCAGACGGAAGAACCGGATCTGCTA
TCTGCAAGAGATCTTCAGCAACGAGATGGCCAAGGTGGACGACAGCTTCTTCCACAGACTGGAAGAGTCC
TTCCTGGTGGAAGAGGATAAGAAGCACGAGCGGCACCCCATCTTCGGCAACATCGTGGACGAGGTGGCCT
ACCACGAGAAGTACCCCACCATCTACCACCTGAGAAAGAAACTGGTGGACAGCACCGACAAGGCCGACCT
GCGGCTGATCTATCTGGCCCTGGCCCACATGATCAAGTTCCGGGGCCACTTCCTGATCGAGGGCGACCTG
AACCCCGACAACAGCGACGTGGACAAGCTGTTCATCCAGCTGGTGCAGACCTACAACCAGCTGTTCGAGG
AAAACCCCATCAACGCCAGCGGCGTGGACGCCAAGGCCATCCTGTCTGCCAGACTGAGCAAGAGCAGACG
GCTGGAAAATCTGATCGCCCAGCTGCCCGGCGAGAAGAAGAATGGCCTGTTCGGAAACCTGATTGCCCTG
AGCCTGGGCCTGACCCCCAACTTCAAGAGCAACTTCGACCTGGCCGAGGATGCCAAACTGCAGCTGAGCA
AGGACACCTACGACGACGACCTGGACAACCTGCTGGCCCAGATCGGCGACCAGTACGCCGACCTGTTTCT
GGCCGCCAAGAACCTGTCCGACGCCATCCTGCTGAGCGACATCCTGAGAGTGAACACCGAGATCACCAAG
GCCCCCCTGAGCGCCTCTATGATCAAGAGATACGACGAGCACCACCAGGACCTGACCCTGCTGAAAGCTC
TCGTGCGGCAGCAGCTGCCTGAGAAGTACAAAGAGATTTTCTTCGACCAGAGCAAGAACGGCTACGCCGG
CTACATTGACGGCGGAGCCAGCCAGGAAGAGTTCTACAAGTTCATCAAGCCCATCCTGGAAAAGATGGAC
GGCACCGAGGAACTGCTCGTGAAGCTGAACAGAGAGGACCTGCTGCGGAAGCAGCGGACCTTCGACAACG
GCAGCATCCCCCACCAGATCCACCTGGGAGAGCTGCACGCCATTCTGCGGCGGCAGGAAGATTTTTACCC
ATTCCTGAAGGACAACCGGGAAAAGATCGAGAAGATCCTGACCTTCCGCATCCCCTACTACGTGGGCCCT
CTGGCCAGGGGAAACAGCAGATTCGCCTGGATGACCAGAAAGAGCGAGGAAACCATCACCCCCTGGAACT
TCGAGGAAGTGGTGGACAAGGGCGCTTCCGCCCAGAGCTTCATCGAGCGGATGACCAACTTCGATAAGAA
CCTGCCCAACGAGAAGGTGCTGCCCAAGCACAGCCTGCTGTACGAGTACTTCACCGTGTATAACGAGCTG
ACCAAAGTGAAATACGTGACCGAGGGAATGAGAAAGCCCGCCTTCCTGAGCGGCGAGCAGAAAAAGGCCA
TCGTGGACCTGCTGTTCAAGACCAACCGGAAAGTGACCGTGAAGCAGCTGAAAGAGGACTACTTCAAGAA
AATCGAGTGCTTCGACTCCGTGGAAATCTCCGGCGTGGAAGATCGGTTCAACGCCTCCCTGGGCACATAC
CACGATCTGCTGAAAATTATCAAGGACAAGGACTTCCTGGACAATGAGGAAAACGAGGACATTCTGGAAG
ATATCGTGCTGACCCTGACACTGTTTGAGGACAGAGAGATGATCGAGGAACGGCTGAAAACCTATGCCCA
CCTGTTCGACGACAAAGTGATGAAGCAGCTGAAGCGGCGGAGATACACCGGCTGGGGCAGGCTGAGCCGG
AAGCTGATCAACGGCATCCGGGACAAGCAGTCCGGCAAGACAATCCTGGATTTCCTGAAGTCCGACGGCT
TCGCCAACAGAAACTTCATGCAGCTGATCCACGACGACAGCCTGACCTTTAAAGAGGACATCCAGAAAGC
CCAGGTGTCCGGCCAGGGCGATAGCCTGCACGAGCACATTGCCAATCTGGCCGGCAGCCCCGCCATTAAG
AAGGGCATCCTGCAGACAGTGAAGGTGGTGGACGAGCTCGTGAAAGTGATGGGCCGGCACAAGCCCGAGA
ACATCGTGATCGAAATGGCCAGAGAGAACCAGACCACCCAGAAGGGACAGAAGAACAGCCGCGAGAGAAT
GAAGCGGATCGAAGAGGGCATCAAAGAGCTGGGCAGCCAGATCCTGAAAGAACACCCCGTGGAAAACACC
CAGCTGCAGAACGAGAAGCTGTACCTGTACTACCTGCAGAATGGGCGGGATATGTACGTGGACCAGGAAC
TGGACATCAACCGGCTGTCCGACTACGATGTGGACCATATCGTGCCTCAGAGCTTTCTGAAGGACGACTC
CATCGACAACAAGGTGCTGACCAGAAGCGACAAGAACCGGGGCAAGAGCGACAACGTGCCCTCCGAAGAG
GTCGTGAAGAAGATGAAGAACTACTGGCGGCAGCTGCTGAACGCCAAGCTGATTACCCAGAGAAAGTTCG
ACAATCTGACCAAGGCCGAGAGAGGCGGCCTGAGCGAACTGGATAAGGCCGGCTTCATCAAGAGACAGCT
GGTGGAAACCCGGCAGATCACAAAGCACGTGGCACAGATCCTGGACTCCCGGATGAACACTAAGTACGAC
GAGAATGACAAGCTGATCCGGGAAGTGAAAGTGATCACCCTGAAGTCCAAGCTGGTGTCCGATTTCCGGA
AGGATTTCCAGTTTTACAAAGTGCGCGAGATCAACAACTACCACCACGCCCACGACGCCTACCTGAACGC
CGTCGTGGGAACCGCCCTGATCAAAAAGTACCCTAAGCTGGAAAGCGAGTTCGTGTACGGCGACTACAAG
GTGTACGACGTGCGGAAGATGATCGCCAAGAGCGAGCAGGAAATCGGCAAGGCTACCGCCAAGTACTTCT
TCTACAGCAACATCATGAACTTTTTCAAGACCGAGATTACCCTGGCCAACGGCGAGATCCGGAAGCGGCC
TCTGATCGAGACAAACGGCGAAACCGGGGAGATCGTGTGGGATAAGGGCCGGGATTTTGCCACCGTGCGG
AAAGTGCTGAGCATGCCCCAAGTGAATATCGTGAAAAAGACCGAGGTGCAGACAGGCGGCTTCAGCAAAG
AGTCTATCCTGCCCAAGAGGAACAGCGATAAGCTGATCGCCAGAAAGAAGGACTGGGACCCTAAGAAGTA
CGGCGGCTTCGACAGCCCCACCGTGGCCTATTCTGTGCTGGTGGTGGCCAAAGTGGAAAAGGGCAAGTCC
AAGAAACTGAAGAGTGTGAAAGAGCTGCTGGGGATCACCATCATGGAAAGAAGCAGCTTCGAGAAGAATC
CCATCGACTTTCTGGAAGCCAAGGGCTACAAAGAAGTGAAAAAGGACCTGATCATCAAGCTGCCTAAGTA
CTCCCTGTTCGAGCTGGAAAACGGCCGGAAGAGAATGCTGGCCTCTGCCGGCGAACTGCAGAAGGGAAAC
GAACTGGCCCTGCCCTCCAAATATGTGAACTTCCTGTACCTGGCCAGCCACTATGAGAAGCTGAAGGGCT
CCCCCGAGGATAATGAGCAGAAACAGCTGTTTGTGGAACAGCACAAGCACTACCTGGACGAGATCATCGA
GCAGATCAGCGAGTTCTCCAAGAGAGTGATCCTGGCCGACGCTAATCTGGACAAAGTGCTGTCCGCCTAC
AACAAGCACCGGGATAAGCCCATCAGAGAGCAGGCCGAGAATATCATCCACCTGTTTACCCTGACCAATC
TGGGAGCCCCTGCCGCCTTCAAGTACTTTGACACCACCATCGACCGGAAGAGGTACACCAGCACCAAAGA
GGTGCTGGACGCCACCCTGATCCACCAGAGCATCACCGGCCTGTACGAGACACGGATCGACCTGTCTCAG
CTGGGAGGCGACAAAAGGCCGGCGGCCACGAAAAAGGCCGGCCAGGCAAAAAAGAAAAAGGAATTCTAAC
TAGAGCTCGCTGATCAGCCTCGACTGTGCCTTCTAGTTGCCAGCCATCTGTTGTTTGCCCCTCCCCCGTG
CCTTCCTTGACCCTGGAAGGTGCCACTCCCACTGTCCTTTCCTAATAAAATGAGGAAATTGCATCGCATT
GTCTGAGTAGGTGTCATTCTATTCTGGGGGGTGGGGTGGGGCAGGACAGCAAGGGGGAGGATTGGGAAGA
GAATAGCAGGCATGCTGGGGAGCGGCCGCAGGAACCCCTAGTGATGGAGTTGGCCACTCCCTCTCTGCGC
GCTCGCTCGCTCACTGAGGCCGGGCGACCAAAGGTCGCCCGACGCCCGGGCTTTGCCCGGGCGGCCTCAG
TGAGCGAGCGAGCGCGCAGCTGCCTGCAGGGGCGCCTGATGCGGTATTTTCTCCTTACGCATCTGTGCGG
TATTTCACACCGCATA
[95 nt withheld, positions 5967-6061]
T
[46 nt withheld, positions 6063-6108]
C
[141 nt withheld, positions 6110-6250]
CCTTTGACGTTGGAGTCCACGTTCTTT
[37 nt withheld, positions 6278-6314]
ACTCTATCTCGGGCTATTCTTTTGATTTATAAGGGATTTTGCCGATTTCGGTCTATTGGTTAAAAAATGA
GCTGATTTAACAAAAATTTAACGCGAATTTTAACAAAATATTAACGTTTACAATTTTATGGTGCACTCTC
AGTACAATCTGCTCTGATGCCGCATAGTTAAGCCAGCCCCGACACCCGCCAACACCCGCTGACGCGCCCT
GACGGGCTTGTCTGCTCCCGGCATCCGCTTACAGACAAGCTGTGACCGTCTCCGGGAGCTGCATGTGTCA
GAGGTTTTCACCGTCATCACCGAAACGCGCGAGACGAAAGGGCCTCGTGATACGCCTATTTTTATAGGTT
AATGTCATGATAATAATGGTTTCTTAGACGTCAGGTGGCACTTTTCGGGGAAATGTGCGCGGAACCCCTA
TTTGTTTATTTTTCTAAATACATTCAAATATGTATCCGCTCATGAGACAATAACCCTGATAAATGCTTCA
ATAATATTGAAAAAGGAAGAGTATGAGTATTCAACATTTCCGTGTCGCCCTTATTCCCTTTTTTGCGGCA
TTTTGCCTTCCTGTTTTTGCTCACCCAGAAACGCTGGTGAAAGTAAAAGATGCTGAAGATCAGTTGGGTG
CACGAGTGGGTTACATCGAACTGGATCTCAACAGCGGTAAGATCCTTGAGAGTTTTCGCCCCGAAGAACG
TTTTCCAATGATGAGCACTTTTAAAGTTCTGCTATGTGGCGCGGTATTATCCCGTATTGACGCCGGGCAA
GAGCAACTCGGTCGCCGCATACACTATTCTCAGAATGACTTGGTTGAGTACTCACCAGTCACAGAAAAGC
ATCTTACGGATGGCATGACAGTAAGAGAATTATGCAGTGCTGCCATAACCATGAGTGATAACACTGCGGC
CAACTTACTTCTGACAACGATCGGAGGACCGAAGGAGCTAACCGCTTTTTTGCACAACATGGGGGATCAT
GTAACTCGCCTTGATCGTTGGGAACCGGAGCTGAATGAAGCCATACCAAACGACGAGCGTGACACCACGA
TGCCTGTAGCAATGGCAACAACGTTGCGCAAACTATTAACTGGCGAACTACTTACTCTAGCTTCCCGGCA
ACAATTAATAGACTGGATGGAGGCGGATAAAGTTGCAGGACCACTTCTGCGCTCGGCCCTTCCGGCTGGC
TGGTTTATTGCTGATAAATCTGGAGCCGGTGAGCGTGGAAGCCGCGGTATCATTGCAGCACTGGGGCCAG
ATGGTAAGCCCTCCCGTATCGTAGTTATCTACACGACGGGGAGTCAGGCAACTATGGATGAACGAAATAG
ACAGATCGCTGAGATAGGTGCCTCACTGATTAAGCATTGGTAACTGTCAGACCAAGTTTACTCATATATA
CTTTAGATTGATTTAAAACTTCATTTTTAATTTAAAAGGATCTAGGTGAAGATCCTTTTTGATAATCTCA
TGACCAAAATCCCTTAACGTGAGTTTTCGTTCCACTGAGCGTCAGACCCCGTAGAAAAGATCAAAGGATC
TTCTTGAGATCCTTTTTTTCTGCGCGTAATCTGCTGCTTGCAAACAAAAAAACCACCGCTACCAGCGGTG
GTTTGTTTGCCGGATCAAGAGCTACCAACTCTTTTTCCGAAGGTAACTGGCTTCAGCAGAGCGCAGATAC
CAAATACTGTTCTTCTAGTGTAGCCGTAGTTAGGCCACCACTTCAAGAACTCTGTAGCACCGCCTACATA
CCTCGCTCTGCTAATCCTGTTACCAGTGGCTGCTGCCAGTGGCGATAAGTCGTGTCTTACCGGGTTGGAC
TCAAGACGATAGTTACCGGATAAGGCGCAGCGGTCGGGCTGAACGGGGGGTTCGTGCACACAGCCCAGCT
TGGAGCGAACGACCTACACCGAACTGAGATACCTACAGCGTGAGCTATGAGAAAGCGCCACGCTTCCCGA
AGGGAGAAAGGCGGACAGGTATCCGGTAAGCGGCAGGGTCGGAACAGGAGAGCGCACGAGGGAGCTTCCA
GGGGGAAACGCCTGGTATCTTTATAGTCCTGTCGGGTTTCGCCACCTCTGACTTGAGCGTCGATTTTTGT
GATGCTCGTCAGGGGGGCGGAGCCTATGGAAAAACGCCAGCAACGCGGCCTTTTTACGGTTCCTGGCCTT
TTGCTGGCCTTTTGCTCACATGT
